>Addgene plasmid #116356 | pHAGE-ERBB2-V659E | addgene full sequence | sequence record 248785 | Addgene NGS Result
TGGAAGGGCTAATTCACTCCCAAAGAAGACAAGATATCCTTGATCTGTGGATCTACCACACACAAGGCTA
CTTCCCTGATTAGCAGAACTACACACCAGGGCCAGGGGTCAGATATCCACTGACCTTTGGATGGTGCTAC
AAGCTAGTACCAGTTGAGCCAGATAAGGTAGAAGAGGCCAATAAAGGAGAGAACACCAGCTTGTTACACC
CTGTGAGCCTGCATGGGATGGATGACCCGGAGAGAGAAGTGTTAGAGTGGAGGTTTGACAGCCGCCTAGC
ATTTCATCACGTGGCCCGAGAGCTGCATCCGGAGTACTTCAAGAACTGCTGATATCGAGCTTGCTACAAG
GGACTTTCCGCTGGGGACTTTCCAGGGAGGCGTGGCCTGGGCGGGACTGGGGAGTGGCGAGCCCTCAGAT
CCTGCATATAAGCAGCTGCTTTTTGCCTGTACTGGGTCTCTCTGGTTAGACCAGATCTGAGCCTGGGAGC
TCTCTGGCTAACTAGGGAACCCACTGCTTAAGCCTCAATAAAGCTTGCCTTGAGTGCTTCAAGTAGTGTG
TGCCCGTCTGTTGTGTGACTCTGGTAACTAGAGATCCCTCAGACCCTTTTAGTCAGTGTGGAAAATCTCT
AGCAGTGGCGCCCGAACAGGGACTTGAAAGCGAAAGGGAAACCAGAGGAGCTCTCTCGACGCAGGACTCG
GCTTGCTGAAGCGCGCACGGCAAGAGGCGAGGGGCGGCGACTGGTGAGTACGCCAAAAATTTTGACTAGC
GGAGGCTAGAAGGAGAGAGATGGGTGCGAGAGCGTCAGTATTAAGCGGGGGAGAATTAGATCGCGATGGG
AAAAAATTCGGTTAAGGCCAGGGGGAAAGAAAAAATATAAATTAAAACATATAGTATGGGCAAGCAGGGA
GCTAGAACGATTCGCAGTTAATCCTGGCCTGTTAGAAACATCAGAAGGCTGTAGACAAATACTGGGACAG
CTACAACCATCCCTTCAGACAGGATCAGAAGAACTTAGATCATTATATAATACAGTAGCAACCCTCTATT
GTGTGCATCAAAGGATAGAGATAAAAGACACCAAGGAAGCTTTAGACAAGATAGAGGAAGAGCAAAACAA
AAGTAAGACCACCGCACAGCAAGCGGCCGGCCGCTGATCTTCAGACCTGGAGGAGGAGATATGAGGGACA
ATTGGAGAAGTGAATTATATAAATATAAAGTAGTAAAAATTGAACCATTAGGAGTAGCACCCACCAAGGC
AAAGAGAAGAGTGGTGCAGAGAGAAAAAAGAGCAGTGGGAATAGGAGCTTTGTTCCTTGGGTTCTTGGGA
GCAGCAGGAAGCACTATGGGCGCAGCGTCAATGACGCTGACGGTACAGGCCAGACAATTATTGTCTGGTA
TAGTGCAGCAGCAGAACAATTTGCTGAGGGCTATTGAGGCGCAACAGCATCTGTTGCAACTCACAGTCTG
GGGCATCAAGCAGCTCCAGGCAAGAATCCTGGCTGTGGAAAGATACCTAAAGGATCAACAGCTCCTGGGG
ATTTGGGGTTGCTCTGGAAAACTCATTTGCACCACTGCTGTGCCTTGGAATGCTAGTTGGAGTAATAAAT
CTCTGGAACAGATTTGGAATCACACGACCTGGATGGAGTGGGACAGAGAAATTAACAATTACACAAGCTT
AATACACTCCTTAATTGAAGAATCGCAAAACCAGCAAGAAAAGAATGAACAAGAATTATTGGAATTAGAT
AAATGGGCAAGTTTGTGGAATTGGTTTAACATAACAAATTGGCTGTGGTATATAAAATTATTCATAATGA
TAGTAGGAGGCTTGGTAGGTTTAAGAATAGTTTTTGCTGTACTTTCTATAGTGAATAGAGTTAGGCAGGG
ATATTCACCATTATCGTTTCAGACCCACCTCCCAACCCCGAGGGGACCCGACAGGCCCGAAGGAATAGAA
GAAGAAGGTGGAGAGAGAGACAGAGACAGATCCATTCGATTAGTGAACGGATCTCGACGGTATCGCCGAA
TTCACAAATGGCAGTATTCATCCACAATTTTAAAAGAAAAGGGGGGATTGGGGGGTACAGTGCAGGGGAA
AGAATAGTAGACATAATAGCAACAGACATACAAACTAAAGAATTACAAAAACAAATTACAAAAATTCAAA
ATTTTCGGGTTTATTACAGGGACAGCAGAGATCCAGTTTGGACTAGTCGTGAGGCTCCGGTGCCCGTCAG
TGGGCAGAGCGCACATCGCCCACAGTCCCCGAGAAGTTGGGGGGAGGGGTCGGCAATTGAACCGGTGCCT
AGAGAAGGTGGCGCGGGGTAAACTGGGAAAGTGATGTCGTGTACTGGCTCCGCCTTTTTCCCGAGGGTGG
GGGAGAACCGTATATAAGTGCAGTAGTCGCCGTGAACGTTCTTTTTCGCAACGGGTTTGCCGCCAGAACA
CAGGTAAGTGCCGTGTGTGGTTCCCGCGGGCCTGGCCTCTTTACGGGTTATGGCCCTTGCGTGCCTTGAA
TTACTTCCACCTGGCTGCAGTACGTGATTCTTGATCCCGAGCTTCGGGTTGGAAGTGGGTGGGAGAGTTC
GAGGCCTTGCGCTTAAGGAGCCCCTTCGCCTCGTGCTTGAGTTGAGGCCTGGCCTGGGCGCTGGGGCCGC
CGCGTGCGAATCTGGTGGCACCTTCGCGCCTGTCTCGCTGCTTTCGATAAGTCTCTAGCCATTTAAAATT
TTTGATGACCTGCTGCGACGCTTTTTTTCTGGCAAGATAGTCTTGTAAATGCGGGCCAAGATCTGCACAC
TGGTATTTCGGTTTTTGGGGCCGCGGGCGGCGACGGGGCCCGTGCGTCCCAGCGCACATGTTCGGCGAGG
CGGGGCCTGCGAGCGCGGCCACCGAGAATCGGACGGGGGTAGTCTCAAGCTGGCCGGCCTGCTCTGGTGC
CTGGCCTCGCGCCGCCGTGTATCGCCCCGCCCTGGGCGGCAAGGCTGGCCCGGTCGGCACCAGTTGCGTG
AGCGGAAAGATGGCCGCTTCCCGGCCCTGCTGCAGGGAGCTCAAAATGGAGGACGCGGCGCTCGGGAGAG
CGGGCGGGTGAGTCACCCACACAAAGGAAAAGGGCCTTTCCGTCCTCAGCCGTCGCTTCATGTGACTCCA
CGGAGTACCGGGCGCCGTCCAGGCACCTCGATTAGTTCTCGAGCTTTTGGAGTACGTCGTCTTTAGGTTG
GGGGGAGGGGTTTTATGCGATGGAGTTTCCCCACACTGAGTGGGTGGAGACTGAAGTTAGGCCAGCTTGG
CACTTGATGTAATTCTCCTTGGAATTTGCCCTTTTTGAGTTTGGATCTTGGTTCATTCTCAAGCCTCAGA
CAGTGGTTCAAAGTTTTTTTCTTCCATTTCAGGTGTCGTGAAGCGGCCCTGCAGATATCAACAAGTTTGT
ACAAAAAAGCAGGCACCATGGAGCTGGCGGCCTTGTGCCGCTGGGGGCTCCTCCTCGCCCTCTTGCCCCC
CGGAGCCGCGAGCACCCAAGTGTGCACCGGCACAGACATGAAGCTGCGGCTCCCTGCCAGTCCCGAGACC
CACCTGGACATGCTCCGCCACCTCTACCAGGGCTGCCAGGTGGTGCAGGGAAACCTGGAACTCACCTACC
TGCCCACCAATGCCAGCCTGTCCTTCCTGCAGGATATCCAGGAGGTGCAGGGCTACGTGCTCATCGCTCA
CAACCAAGTGAGGCAGGTCCCACTGCAGAGGCTGCGGATTGTGCGAGGCACCCAGCTCTTTGAGGACAAC
TATGCCCTGGCCGTGCTAGACAATGGAGACCCGCTGAACAATACCACCCCTGTCACAGGGGCCTCCCCAG
GAGGCCTGCGGGAGCTGCAGCTTCGAAGCCTCACAGAGATCTTGAAAGGAGGGGTCTTGATCCAGCGGAA
CCCCCAGCTCTGCTACCAGGACACGATTTTGTGGAAGGACATCTTCCACAAGAACAACCAGCTGGCTCTC
ACACTGATAGACACCAACCGCTCTCGGGCCTGCCACCCCTGTTCTCCGATGTGTAAGGGCTCCCGCTGCT
GGGGAGAGAGTTCTGAGGATTGTCAGAGCCTGACGCGCACTGTCTGTGCCGGTGGCTGTGCCCGCTGCAA
GGGGCCACTGCCCACTGACTGCTGCCATGAGCAGTGTGCTGCCGGCTGCACGGGCCCCAAGCACTCTGAC
TGCCTGGCCTGCCTCCACTTCAACCACAGTGGCATCTGTGAGCTGCACTGCCCAGCCCTGGTCACCTACA
ACACAGACACGTTTGAGTCCATGCCCAATCCCGAGGGCCGGTATACATTCGGCGCCAGCTGTGTGACTGC
CTGTCCCTACAACTACCTTTCTACGGACGTGGGATCCTGCACCCTCGTCTGCCCCCTGCACAACCAAGAG
GTGACAGCAGAGGATGGAACACAGCGGTGTGAGAAGTGCAGCAAGCCCTGTGCCCGAGTGTGCTATGGTC
TGGGCATGGAGCACTTGCGAGAGGTGAGGGCAGTTACCAGTGCCAATATCCAGGAGTTTGCTGGCTGCAA
GAAGATCTTTGGGAGCCTGGCATTTCTGCCGGAGAGCTTTGATGGGGACCCAGCCTCCAACACTGCCCCG
CTCCAGCCAGAGCAGCTCCAAGTGTTTGAGACTCTGGAAGAGATCACAGGTTACCTATACATCTCAGCAT
GGCCGGACAGCCTGCCTGACCTCAGCGTCTTCCAGAACCTGCAAGTAATCCGGGGACGAATTCTGCACAA
TGGCGCCTACTCGCTGACCCTGCAAGGGCTGGGCATCAGCTGGCTGGGGCTGCGCTCACTGAGGGAACTG
GGCAGTGGACTGGCCCTCATCCACCATAACACCCACCTCTGCTTCGTGCACACGGTGCCCTGGGACCAGC
TCTTTCGGAACCCGCACCAAGCTCTGCTCCACACTGCCAACCGGCCAGAGGACGAGTGTGTGGGCGAGGG
CCTGGCCTGCCACCAGCTGTGCGCCCGAGGGCACTGCTGGGGTCCAGGGCCCACCCAGTGTGTCAACTGC
AGCCAGTTCCTTCGGGGCCAGGAGTGCGTGGAGGAATGCCGAGTACTGCAGGGGCTCCCCAGGGAGTATG
TGAATGCCAGGCACTGTTTGCCGTGCCACCCTGAGTGTCAGCCCCAGAATGGCTCAGTGACCTGTTTTGG
ACCGGAGGCTGACCAGTGTGTGGCCTGTGCCCACTATAAGGACCCTCCCTTCTGCGTGGCCCGCTGCCCC
AGCGGTGTGAAACCTGACCTCTCCTACATGCCCATCTGGAAGTTTCCAGATGAGGAGGGCGCATGCCAGC
CTTGCCCCATCAACTGCACCCACTCCTGTGTGGACCTGGATGACAAGGGCTGCCCCGCCGAGCAGAGAGC
CAGCCCTCTGACGTCCATCATCTCTGCGGTGGAAGGCATTCTGCTGGCCGTGGTCTTGGGGGTGGTCTTT
GGGATCCTCATCAAGCGACGGCAGCAGAAGATCCGGAAGTACACGATGCGGAGACTGCTGCAGGAAACGG
AGCTGGTGGAGCCGCTGACACCTAGCGGAGCGATGCCCAACCAGGCGCAGATGCGGATCCTGAAAGAGAC
GGAGCTGAGGAAGGTGAAGGTGCTTGGATCTGGCGCTTTTGGCACAGTCTACAAGGGCATCTGGATCCCT
GATGGGGAGAATGTGAAAATTCCAGTGGCCATCAAAGTGTTGAGGGAAAACACATCCCCCAAAGCCAACA
AAGAAATCTTAGACGAAGCATACGTGATGGCTGGTGTGGGCTCCCCATATGTCTCCCGCCTTCTGGGCAT
CTGCCTGACATCCACGGTGCAGCTGGTGACACAGCTTATGCCCTATGGCTGCCTCTTAGACCATGTCCGG
GAAAACCGCGGACGCCTGGGCTCCCAGGACCTGCTGAACTGGTGTATGCAGATTGCCAAGGGGATGAGCT
ACCTGGAGGATGTGCGGCTCGTACACAGGGACTTGGCCGCTCGGAACGTGCTGGTCAAGAGTCCCAACCA
TGTCAAAATTACAGACTTCGGGCTGGCTCGGCTGCTGGACATTGACGAGACAGAGTACCATGCAGATGGG
GGCAAGGTGCCCATCAAGTGGATGGCGCTGGAGTCCATTCTCCGCCGGCGGTTCACCCACCAGAGTGATG
TGTGGAGTTATGGTGTGACTGTGTGGGAGCTGATGACTTTTGGGGCCAAACCTTACGATGGGATCCCAGC
CCGGGAGATCCCTGACCTGCTGGAAAAGGGGGAGCGGCTGCCCCAGCCCCCCATCTGCACCATTGATGTC
TACATGATCATGGTCAAATGTTGGATGATTGACTCTGAATGTCGGCCAAGATTCCGGGAGTTGGTGTCTG
AATTCTCCCGCATGGCCAGGGACCCCCAGCGCTTTGTGGTCATCCAGAATGAGGACTTGGGCCCAGCCAG
TCCCTTGGACAGCACCTTCTACCGCTCACTGCTGGAGGACGATGACATGGGGGACCTGGTGGATGCTGAG
GAGTATCTGGTACCCCAGCAGGGCTTCTTCTGTCCAGACCCTGCCCCGGGCGCTGGGGGCATGGTCCACC
ACAGGCACCGCAGCTCATCTACCAGGAGTGGCGGTGGGGACCTGACACTAGGGCTGGAGCCCTCTGAAGA
GGAGGCCCCCAGGTCTCCACTGGCACCCTCCGAAGGGGCTGGCTCCGATGTATTTGATGGTGACCTGGGA
ATGGGGGCAGCCAAGGGGCTGCAAAGCCTCCCCACACATGACCCCAGCCCTCTACAGCGGTACAGTGAGG
ACCCCACAGTACCCCTGCCCTCTGAGACTGATGGCTACGTTGCCCCCCTGACCTGCAGCCCCCAGCCTGA
ATATGTGAACCAGCCAGATGTTCGGCCCCAGCCCCCTTCGCCCCGAGAGGGCCCTCTGCCTGCTGCCCGA
CCTGCTGGTGCCACTCTGGAAAGGCCCAAGACTCTCTCCCCAGGGAAGAATGGGGTCGTCAAAGACGTTT
TTGCCTTTGGGGGTGCCGTGGAGAACCCCGAGTACTTGACACCCCAGGGAGGAGCTGCCCCTCAGCCCCA
CCCTCCTCCTGCCTTCAGCCCAGCCTTCGACAACCTCTATTACTGGGACCAGGACCCACCAGAGCGGGGG
GCTCCACCCAGCACCTTCAAAGGGACACCTACGGCAGAGAACCCAGAGTACCTGGGTCTGGACGTGCCAG
TGTAGAACCCAGCTTTCTTGTACAAAGTGGTTGATATCCAGCACAGTGGCGGCCGCTCGAGTCTAGAGGG
CCCGCGGTTCGAAGGTAAGCCTATCCCTAACCCTCTCCTCGGTCTCGATTCTACGCGTACCGGTTAGTAA
TGAGATCCCTCCCCCCCCCCTAACGTTACTGGCCGAAGCCGCTTGGAATAAGGCCGGTGTGCGTTTGTCT
ATATGTTATTTTCCACCATATTGCCGTCTTTTGGCAATGTGAGGGCCCGGAAACCTGGCCCTGTCTTCTT
GACGAGCATTCCTAGGGGTCTTTCCCCTCTCGCCAAAGGAATGCAAGGTCTGTTGAATGTCGTGAAGGAA
GCAGTTCCTCTGGAAGCTTCTTGAAGACAAACAACGTCTGTAGCGACCCTTTGCAGGCAGCGGAACCCCC
CACCTGGCGACAGGTGCCTCTGCGGCCAAAAGCCACGTGTATAAGATACACCTGCAAAGGCGGCACAACC
CCAGTGCCACGTTGTGAGTTGGATAGTTGTGGAAAGAGTCAAATGGCTCTCCTCAAGCGTATTCAACAAG
GGGCTGAAGGATGCCCAGAAGGTACCCCATTGTATGGGATCTGATCTGGGGCCTCGGTGCACATGCTTTA
CATGTGTTTAGTCGAGGTTAAAAAAACGTCTAGGCCCCCCGAACCACGGGGACGTGGTTTTCCTTTGAAA
AACACGATGATAATATGGCCACACATATGGTGAGCAAGGGCGAGGAGCTGTTCACCGGGGTGGTGCCCAT
CCTGGTCGAGCTGGACGGCGACGTAAACGGCCACAAGTTCAGCGTGTCCGGCGAGGGCGAGGGCGATGCC
ACCTACGGCAAGCTGACCCTGAAGTTCATCTGCACCACCGGCAAGCTGCCCGTGCCCTGGCCCACCCTCG
TGACCACCCTGACCTACGGCGTGCAGTGCTTCAGCCGCTACCCCGACCACATGAAGCAGCACGACTTCTT
CAAGTCCGCCATGCCCGAAGGCTACGTCCAGGAGCGCACCATCTTCTTCAAGGACGACGGCAACTACAAG
ACCCGCGCCGAGGTGAAGTTCGAGGGCGACACCCTGGTGAACCGCATCGAGCTGAAGGGCATCGACTTCA
AGGAGGACGGCAACATCCTGGGGCACAAGCTGGAGTACAACTACAACAGCCACAACGTCTATATCATGGC
CGACAAGCAGAAGAACGGCATCAAGGTGAACTTCAAGATCCGCCACAACATCGAGGACGGCAGCGTGCAG
CTCGCCGACCACTACCAGCAGAACACCCCCATCGGCGACGGCCCCGTGCTGCTGCCCGACAACCACTACC
TGAGCACCCAGTCCGCCCTGAGCAAAGACCCCAACGAGAAGCGCGATCACATGGTCCTGCTGGAGTTCGT
GACCGCCGCCGGGATCACTCTCGGCATGGACGAGCTGTACAAGTAAATCGATAGATCCTAATCAACCTCT
GGATTACAAAATTTGTGAAAGATTGACTGGTATTCTTAACTATGTTGCTCCTTTTACGCTATGTGGATAC
GCTGCTTTAATGCCTTTGTATCATGCTATTGCTTCCCGTATGGCTTTCATTTTCTCCTCCTTGTATAAAT
CCTGGTTGCTGTCTCTTTATGAGGAGTTGTGGCCCGTTGTCAGGCAACGTGGCGTGGTGTGCACTGTGTT
TGCTGACGCAACCCCCACTGGTTGGGGCATTGCCACCACCTGTCAGCTCCTTTCCGGGACTTTCGCTTTC
CCCCTCCCTATTGCCACGGCGGAACTCATCGCCGCCTGCCTTGCCCGCTGCTGGACAGGGGCTCGGCTGT
TGGGCACTGACAATTCCGTGGTGTTGTCGGGGAAATCATCGTCCTTTCCTTGGCTGCTCGCCTGTGTTGC
CACCTGGATTCTGCGCGGGACGTCCTTCTGCTACGTCCCTTCGGCCCTCAATCCAGCGGACCTTCCTTCC
CGCGGCCTGCTGCCGGCTCTGCGGCCTCTTCCGCGTCTTCGCCTTCGCCCTCAGACGAGTCGGATCTCCC
TTTGGGCCGCCTCCCCGCCTGAGATCCTTTAAGACCAATGACTTACAAGGCAGCTGTAGATCTTAGCCAC
TTTTTAAAAGAAAAGGGGGGACTGGAAGGGCTAATTCACTCCCAACGAAGACAAGATCTGCTTTTTGCTT
GTACTGGGTCTCTCTGGTTAGACCAGATCTGAGCCTGGGAGCTCTCTGGCTAACTAGGGAACCCACTGCT
TAAGCCTCAATAAAGCTTGCCTTGAGTGCTTCAAGTAGTGTGTGCCCGTCTGTTGTGTGACTCTGGTAAC
TAGAGATCCCTCAGACCCTTTTAGTCAGTGTGGAAAATCTCTAGCAGTAGTAGTTCATGTCATCTTATTA
TTCAGTATTTATAACTTGCAAAGAAATGAATATCAGAGAGTGAGAGGCCCGGGTTAATTAAGGAAAGGGC
TAGATCATTCTTGAAGACGAAAGGGCCTCGTGATACGCCTATTTTTATAGGTTAATGTCATGATAATAAT
GGTTTCTTAGACGTCAGGTGGCACTTTTCGGGGAAATGTGCGCGGAACCCCTATTTGTTTATTTTTCTAA
ATACATTCAAATATGTATCCGCTCATGAGACAATAACCCTGATAAATGCTTCAATAATATTGAAAAAGGA
AGAGTATGAGTATTCAACATTTCCGTGTCGCCCTTATTCCCTTTTTTGCGGCATTTTGCCTTCCTGTTTT
TGCTCACCCAGAAACGCTGGTGAAAGTAAAAGATGCTGAAGATCAGTTGGGTGCACGAGTGGGTTACATC
GAACTGGATCTCAACAGCGGTAAGATCCTTGAGAGTTTTCGCCCCGAAGAACGTTTTCCAATGATGAGCA
CTTTTAAAGTTCTGCTATGTGGCGCGGTATTATCCCGTGTTGACGCCGGGCAAGAGCAACTCGGTCGCCG
CATACACTATTCTCAGAATGACTTGGTTGAGTACTCACCAGTCACAGAAAAGCATCTTACGGATGGCATG
ACAGTAAGAGAATTATGCAGTGCTGCCATAACCATGAGTGATAACACTGCGGCCAACTTACTTCTGACAA
CGATCGGAGGACCGAAGGAGCTAACCGCTTTTTTGCACAACATGGGGGATCATGTAACTCGCCTTGATCG
TTGGGAACCGGAGCTGAATGAAGCCATACCAAACGACGAGCGTGACACCACGATGCCTGTAGCAATGGCA
ACAACGTTGCGCAAACTATTAACTGGCGAACTACTTACTCTAGCTTCCCGGCAACAATTAATAGACTGGA
TGGAGGCGGATAAAGTTGCAGGACCACTTCTGCGCTCGGCCCTTCCGGCTGGCTGGTTTATTGCTGATAA
ATCTGGAGCCGGTGAGCGTGGGTCTCGCGGTATCATTGCAGCACTGGGGCCAGATGGTAAGCCCTCCCGT
ATCGTAGTTATCTACACGACGGGGAGTCAGGCAACTATGGATGAACGAAATAGACAGATCGCTGAGATAG
GTGCCTCACTGATTAAGCATTGGTAACTGTCAGACCAAGTTTACTCATATATACTTTAGATTGATTTAAA
ACTTCATTTTTAATTTAAAAGGATCTAGGTGAAGATCCTTTTTGATAATCTCATGACCAAAATCCCTTAA
CGTGAGTTTTCGTTCCACTGAGCGTCAGACCCCGTAGAAAAGATCAAAGGATCTTCTTGAGATCCTTTTT
TTCTGCGCGTAATCTGCTGCTTGCAAACAAAAAAACCACCGCTACCAGCGGTGGTTTGTTTGCCGGATCA
AGAGCTACCAACTCTTTTTCCGAAGGTAACTGGCTTCAGCAGAGCGCAGATACCAAATACTGTTCTTCTA
GTGTAGCCGTAGTTAGGCCACCACTTCAAGAACTCTGTAGCACCGCCTACATACCTCGCTCTGCTAATCC
TGTTACCAGTGGCTGCTGCCAGTGGCGATAAGTCGTGTCTTACCGGGTTGGACTCAAGACGATAGTTACC
GGATAAGGCGCAGCGGTCGGGCTGAACGGGGGGTTCGTGCACACAGCCCAGCTTGGAGCGAACGACCTAC
ACCGAACTGAGATACCTACAGCGTGAGCTATGAGAAAGCGCCACGCTTCCCGAAGGGAGAAAGGCGGACA
GGTATCCGGTAAGCGGCAGGGTCGGAACAGGAGAGCGCACGAGGGAGCTTCCAGGGGGAAACGCCTGGTA
TCTTTATAGTCCTGTCGGGTTTCGCCACCTCTGACTTGAGCGTCGATTTTTGTGATGCTCGTCAGGGGGG
CGGAGCCTATGGAAAAACGCCAGCAACGCGGCCTTTTTACGGTTCCTGGCCTTTTGCTGGCCTTTTGCTC
ACATGTTCTTTCCTGCGTTATCCCCTGATTCTGTGGATAACCGTATTACCGCCTTTGAGTGAGCTGATAC
CGCTCGCCGCAGCCGAACGACCGAGCGCAGCGAGTCAGTGAGCGAGGAAGCGGAAGAGCGCCCAATACGC
AAACCGCCTCTCCCCGCGCGTTGGCCGATTCATTAATGCAGCAAGCTCATGGCTGACTAATTTTTTTTAT
TTATGCAGAGGCCGAGGCCGCCTCGGCCTCTGAGCTATTCCAGAAGTAGTGAGGAGGCTTTTTTGGAGGC
CTAGGCTTTTGCAAAAAGCTCCCCGTGGCACGACAGGTTTCCCGACTGGAAAGCGGGCAGTGAGCGCAAC
GCAATTAATGTGAGTTAGCTCACTCATTAGGCACCCCAGGCTTTACACTTTATGCTTCCGGCTCGTATGT
TGTGTGGAATTGTGAGCGGATAACAATTTCACACAGGAAACAGCTATGACATGATTACGAATTTCACAAA
TAAAGCATTTTTTTCACTGCATTCTAGTTGTGGTTTGTCCAAACTCATCAATGTATCTTATCATGTCTGG
ATCAACTGGATAACTCAAGCTAACCAAAATCATCCCAAACTTCCCACCCCATACCCTATTACCACTGCCA
ATTACCTGTGGTTTCATTTACTCTAAACCTGTGATTCCTCTGAATTATTTTCATTTTAAAGAAATTGTAT
TTGTTAAATATGTACTACAAACTTAGTAGT
Features (pLannotate 1.2.2; 27 found; start..end, strand, type, name):
    377..634     +  LTR            5' LTR (truncated): truncated 5' long terminal repeat (LTR) from HIV-1
    681..806     +  misc_feature   HIV-1 Ψ: packaging signal of human immunodeficiency virus type 1
    790..1128    +  CDS            HIV-1 gag (fragment): gag protein from human immunodeficiency virus 1; gag
   1303..1536    +  misc_feature   RRE: The Rev response element (RRE) of HIV-1 allows for Rev-dependent mRNA export from the nucleus to the cytoplasm.
   1913..2013    +  CDS            Rev (fragment): human immunodeficiency virus 1 (HIV-1) Rev protein; rev; enhances nuclear export of unspliced and incompletely spliced viral mRNAs
   2058..2175    +  misc_feature   cPPT/CTS: central polypurine tract and central termination sequence of HIV-1
   2223..3401    +  promoter       EF-1α promoter: strong constitutive promoter for human elongation factor EF-1α
   3422..3442    +  protein_bind   attB1: mutant version of attB; core recombination site for the Gateway® BP reaction BP Clonase™
   3448..7212    +  CDS            ERBB2: ERBB2_HUMAN - Also known as HER2, MLN19, NEU, NGL. Experimental evidence at protein level: Swiss-Prot protein existence level 1. In the nucleus is involved in transcriptional regulation. Associates with the 5'-TCAAATTC-3' sequence in the PTGS2/COX-2 promoter and activates its transcription. Implicated in transcriptional activation of CDKN1A; the function involves STAT3 and SRC. Involved in the transcription of rRNA genes by RNA Pol I and enhances protein synthesis and cell growth. From Homo sapiens (Human).
   7217..7241    -  protein_bind   attB2: mutant version of attB; recombination site for the Gateway® BP reaction BP Clonase™
   7294..7335    +  CDS            V5 tag: epitope tag from simian virus 5
   7461..7923    +  misc_feature   IRES: internal ribosome entry site (IRES) of the encephalomyocarditis virus (EMCV)
   7937..8656    +  CDS            EGFP: the original enhanced GFP (Yang et al., 1996) mammalian codon-optimized
   8670..9258    +  misc_feature   WPRE: woodchuck hepatitis virus posttranscriptional regulatory element
   9266..9331    +  CDS            nef (fragment): NEF_HV1Z2 - Experimental evidence at protein level: Swiss-Prot protein existence level 1. Extracellular Nef protein targets CD4(+) T-lymphocytes for apoptosis by interacting with CXCR4 surface receptors. From Human immunodeficiency virus type 1 group M subtype D (isolate Z2/CDC-Z34) (HIV-1).
   9333..9566    +  LTR            3' LTR (ΔU3): self-inactivating 3' long terminal repeat (LTR) from HIV-1
   9771..9875    +  promoter       AmpR promoter: bla
   9876..10736   +  CDS            AmpR: β-lactamase; bla; confers resistance to ampicillin, carbenicillin, and related antibiotics
  10907..11495   +  rep_origin     ori: high-copy-number ColE1/pMB1/pBR322/pUC origin of replication
  11678..11732   +  CDS            lacI (fragment): lac repressor; lacI; The lac repressor binds to the lac operator to inhibit transcription in E. coli. This inhibition can be relieved by adding lactose or isopropyl-β-D-thiogalactopyranoside (IPTG).
  11738..11831   +  rep_origin     SV40 ori (fragment): SV40 origin of replication
  11856..11893   +  CDS            lacI (fragment): lac repressor; lacI; The lac repressor binds to the lac operator to inhibit transcription in E. coli. This inhibition can be relieved by adding lactose or isopropyl-β-D-thiogalactopyranoside (IPTG).
  11906..11927   +  protein_bind   CAP binding site: CAP binding activates transcription in the presence of cAMP. E. coli catabolite activator protein
  11942..11972   +  promoter       lac promoter: promoter for the E. coli lac operon
  11976..11998   +  protein_bind   lac operator (fragment): The lac repressor binds to the lac operator to inhibit transcription in E. coli. This inhibition can be relieved by adding lactose or isopropyl-β-D-thiogalactopyranoside (IPTG). lac repressor encoded by lacI
  12030..12113   +  polyA_signal   SV40 poly(A) signal (fragment): SV40 polyadenylation signal
  12280..329     +  CDS            nef (fragment) (across the origin): NEF_HV1BR - Experimental evidence at protein level: Swiss-Prot protein existence level 1. Extracellular Nef protein targets CD4(+) T-lymphocytes for apoptosis by interacting with CXCR4 surface receptors (PubMed:14990729). From Human immunodeficiency virus type 1 group M subtype B (isolate BRU/LAI) (HIV-1).
