[The description below was written by a language model from this plasmid's Addgene catalogue record and pLannotate feature annotations shown in this document.]
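Description:
pHAGE-ERBB2-V659E is an HIV-1-based lentiviral expression plasmid built on the pHAGE backbone and carrying the human receptor tyrosine kinase gene ERBB2 (HER2/neu) with a V659E substitution. It is maintained in E. coli through a high-copy ColE1/pUC-type origin and selected with ampicillin via the β-lactamase gene. The sequenced record is about 12.3 kb. The viral portion contains a truncated 5' LTR, the Ψ packaging signal with an adjoining gag fragment, the Rev response element for Rev-dependent nuclear export of the genomic RNA, the cPPT/CTS element, and a ΔU3 self-inactivating 3' LTR that disables LTR promoter activity after integration. Packaging functions are not encoded on the plasmid and must be supplied in trans.

Between the LTRs, a constitutive human EF-1α promoter drives the ERBB2 open reading frame, which is flanked by attB1 and attB2 sites left by Gateway recombination. A V5 epitope tag is annotated just downstream of attB2. Whether it is translated as a C-terminal fusion depends on the absence of a stop codon in the insert, which the record does not state. An EMCV IRES then directs translation of EGFP from the same transcript, so transduced cells can be identified or sorted by fluorescence, and a WPRE upstream of the 3' LTR enhances transcript expression. Small lac, SV40 and nef fragments in the table are backbone remnants.

The stated purpose is lentiviral expression of ERBB2 V659E. The plasmid comes from a study that systematically annotated the function of somatic cancer mutations, consistent with stable delivery of the variant into mammalian cells to assess its effects.
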