Addgene plasmid #116356: pHAGE-ERBB2-V659E
Purpose: Lentiviral expression of ERBB2 V659E
Depositing lab: Gordon Mills & Kenneth Scott. Publication: Systematic Functional Annotation of Somatic Mutations in Cancer. Ng PK, Li J, Jeong KJ, Shao S, Chen H, Tsang YH, Sengupta S, Wang Z, Bhavana VH, Tran R, Soewito S, Minussi DC, Moreno D, Kong K, Dogruluk T, Lu H, Gao J, Tokheim C, Zhou DC, Johnson AM, Zeng J, Ip CKM, Ju Z, Wester M, Yu S, Li Y, Vellano CP, Schultz N, Karchin R, Ding L, Lu Y, Cheung LWT, Chen K, Shaw KR, Meric-Bernstam F, Scott KL, Yi S, Sahni N, Liang H, Mills GB. Cancer Cell. 2018 Mar 12;33(3):450-462.e10. doi: 10.1016/j.ccell.2018.01.021. PubMed 29533785.
Backbone
  Vector backbone: pHAGE
  Vector type: Lentiviral
Growth in bacteria
  Bacterial resistance: Ampicillin, 100 μg/mL
  Growth temperature: 37°C
  Growth strain: Stbl3
  Copy number: High Copy
Gene/Insert
  Gene/Insert name: ERBB2
  Species: H. sapiens (human)
  Mutation: V659E
  Entrez Gene: ERBB2 (a.k.a. CD340, HER-2, HER-2/neu, HER2, MLN 19, MLN-19, NEU, NGL, TKR1, VSCN2, c-ERB-2, c-ERB2, p185(erbB2))
  Cloning method: Gateway Cloning
Terms and licenses: Academic/Nonprofit Terms; Industry Terms: Not Available to Industry
How to cite: pHAGE-ERBB2-V659E was a gift from Gordon Mills & Kenneth Scott (Addgene plasmid # 116356)
