>Addgene plasmid #116356 | pHAGE-ERBB2-V659E | depositor partial sequence | sequence record 219230 | insert
ATGGAGCTGGCGGCCTTGTGCCGCTGGGGGCTCCTCCTCGCCCTCTTGCCCCCCGGAGCCGCGAGCACCC
AAGTGTGCACCGGCACAGACATGAAGCTGCGGCTCCCTGCCAGTCCCGAGACCCACCTGGACATGCTCCG
CCACCTCTACCAGGGCTGCCAGGTGGTGCAGGGAAACCTGGAACTCACCTACCTGCCCACCAATGCCAGC
CTGTCCTTCCTGCAGGATATCCAGGAGGTGCAGGGCTACGTGCTCATCGCTCACAACCAAGTGAGGCAGG
TCCCACTGCAGAGGCTGCGGATTGTGCGAGGCACCCAGCTCTTTGAGGACAACTATGCCCTGGCCGTGCT
AGACAATGGAGACCCGCTGAACAATACCACCCCTGTCACAGGGGCCTCCCCAGGAGGCCTGCGGGAGCTG
CAGCTTCGAAGCCTCACAGAGATCTTGAAAGGAGGGGTCTTGATCCAGCGGAACCCCCAGCTCTGCTACC
AGGACACGATTTTGTGGAAGGACATCTTCCACAAGAACAACCAGCTGGCTCTCACACTGATAGACACCAA
CCGCTCTCGGGCCTGCCACCCCTGTTCTCCGATGTGTAAGGGCTCCCGCTGCTGGGGAGAGAGTTCTGAG
GATTGTCAGAGCCTGACGCGCACTGTCTGTGCCGGTGGCTGTGCCCGCTGCAAGGGGCCACTGCCCACTG
ACTGCTGCCATGAGCAGTGTGCTGCCGGCTGCACGGGCCCCAAGCACTCTGACTGCCTGGCCTGCCTCCA
CTTCAACCACAGTGGCATCTGTGAGCTGCACTGCCCAGCCCTGGTCACCTACAACACAGACACGTTTGAG
TCCATGCCCAATCCCGAGGGCCGGTATACATTCGGCGCCAGCTGTGTGACTGCCTGTCCCTACAACTACC
TTTCTACGGACGTGGGATCCTGCACCCTCGTCTGCCCCCTGCACAACCAAGAGGTGACAGCAGAGGATGG
AACACAGCGGTGTGAGAAGTGCAGCAAGCCCTGTGCCCGAGTGTGCTATGGTCTGGGCATGGAGCACTTG
CGAGAGGTGAGGGCAGTTACCAGTGCCAATATCCAGGAGTTTGCTGGCTGCAAGAAGATCTTTGGGAGCC
TGGCATTTCTGCCGGAGAGCTTTGATGGGGACCCAGCCTCCAACACTGCCCCGCTCCAGCCAGAGCAGCT
CCAAGTGTTTGAGACTCTGGAAGAGATCACAGGTTACCTATACATCTCAGCATGGCCGGACAGCCTGCCT
GACCTCAGCGTCTTCCAGAACCTGCAAGTAATCCGGGGACGAATTCTGCACAATGGCGCCTACTCGCTGA
CCCTGCAAGGGCTGGGCATCAGCTGGCTGGGGCTGCGCTCACTGAGGGAACTGGGCAGTGGACTGGCCCT
CATCCACCATAACACCCACCTCTGCTTCGTGCACACGGTGCCCTGGGACCAGCTCTTTCGGAACCCGCAC
CAAGCTCTGCTCCACACTGCCAACCGGCCAGAGGACGAGTGTGTGGGCGAGGGCCTGGCCTGCCACCAGC
TGTGCGCCCGAGGGCACTGCTGGGGTCCAGGGCCCACCCAGTGTGTCAACTGCAGCCAGTTCCTTCGGGG
CCAGGAGTGCGTGGAGGAATGCCGAGTACTGCAGGGGCTCCCCAGGGAGTATGTGAATGCCAGGCACTGT
TTGCCGTGCCACCCTGAGTGTCAGCCCCAGAATGGCTCAGTGACCTGTTTTGGACCGGAGGCTGACCAGT
GTGTGGCCTGTGCCCACTATAAGGACCCTCCCTTCTGCGTGGCCCGCTGCCCCAGCGGTGTGAAACCTGA
CCTCTCCTACATGCCCATCTGGAAGTTTCCAGATGAGGAGGGCGCATGCCAGCCTTGCCCCATCAACTGC
ACCCACTCCTGTGTGGACCTGGATGACAAGGGCTGCCCCGCCGAGCAGAGAGCCAGCCCTCTGACGTCCA
TCATCTCTGCGGTGGAGGGCATTCTGCTGGTCGTGGTCTTGGGGGTGGTCTTTGGGATCCTCATCAAGCG
ACGGCAGCAGAAGATCCGGAAGTACACGATGCGGAGACTGCTGCAGGAAACGGAGCTGGTGGAGCCGCTG
ACACCTAGCGGAGCGATGCCCAACCAGGCGCAGATGCGGATCCTGAAAGAGACGGAGCTGAGGAAGGTGA
AGGTGCTTGGATCTGGCGCTTTTGGCACAGTCTACAAGGGCATCTGGATCCCTGATGGGGAGAATGTGAA
AATTCCAGTGGCCATCAAAGTGTTGAGGGAAAACACATCCCCCAAAGCCAACAAAGAAATCTTAGACGAA
GCATACGTGATGGCTGGTGTGGGCTCCCCATATGTCTCCCGCCTTCTGGGCATCTGCCTGACATCCACGG
TGCAGCTGGTGACACAGCTTATGCCCTATGGCTGCCTCTTAGACCATGTCCGGGAAAACCGCGGACGCCT
GGGCTCCCAGGACCTGCTGAACTGGTGTATGCAGATTGCCAAGGGGATGAGCTACCTGGAGGATGTGCGG
CTCGTACACAGGGACTTGGCCGCTCGGAACGTGCTGGTCAAGAGTCCCAACCATGTCAAAATTACAGACT
TCGGGCTGGCTCGGCTGCTGGACATTGACGAGACAGAGTACCATGCAGATGGGGGCAAGGTGCCCATCAA
GTGGATGGCGCTGGAGTCCATTCTCCGCCGGCGGTTCACCCACCAGAGTGATGTGTGGAGTTATGGTGTG
ACTGTGTGGGAGCTGATGACTTTTGGGGCCAAACCTTACGATGGGATCCCAGCCCGGGAGATCCCTGACC
TGCTGGAAAAGGGGGAGCGGCTGCCCCAGCCCCCCATCTGCACCATTGATGTCTACATGATCATGGTCAA
ATGTTGGATGATTGACTCTGAATGTCGGCCAAGATTCCGGGAGTTGGTGTCTGAATTCTCCCGCATGGCC
AGGGACCCCCAGCGCTTTGTGGTCATCCAGAATGAGGACTTGGGCCCAGCCAGTCCCTTGGACAGCACCT
TCTACCGCTCACTGCTGGAGGACGATGACATGGGGGACCTGGTGGATGCTGAGGAGTATCTGGTACCCCA
GCAGGGCTTCTTCTGTCCAGACCCTGCCCCGGGCGCTGGGGGCATGGTCCACCACAGGCACCGCAGCTCA
TCTACCAGGAGTGGCGGTGGGGACCTGACACTAGGGCTGGAGCCCTCTGAAGAGGAGGCCCCCAGGTCTC
CACTGGCACCCTCCGAAGGGGCTGGCTCCGATGTATTTGATGGTGACCTGGGAATGGGGGCAGCCAAGGG
GCTGCAAAGCCTCCCCACACATGACCCCAGCCCTCTACAGCGGTACAGTGAGGACCCCACAGTACCCCTG
CCCTCTGAGACTGATGGCTACGTTGCCCCCCTGACCTGCAGCCCCCAGCCTGAATATGTGAACCAGCCAG
ATGTTCGGCCCCAGCCCCCTTCGCCCCGAGAGGGCCCTCTGCCTGCTGCCCGACCTGCTGGTGCCACTCT
GGAAAGGCCCAAGACTCTCTCCCCAGGGAAGAATGGGGTCGTCAAAGACGTTTTTGCCTTTGGGGGTGCC
GTGGAGAACCCCGAGTACTTGACACCCCAGGGAGGAGCTGCCCCTCAGCCCCACCCTCCTCCTGCCTTCA
GCCCAGCCTTCGACAACCTCTATTACTGGGACCAGGACCCACCAGAGCGGGGGGCTCCACCCAGCACCTT
CAAAGGGACACCTACGGCAGAGAACCCAGAGTACCTGGGTCTGGACGTGCCAGTGTGA
